Addgene plasmid #206334: pET15-VraS - D242G
Purpose: Bacterial Expression of D242G VraS
Depositing lab: May Abdelaziz. Depositing organization: University of Texas at Tyler. Publication: Staphylococcus aureus sensor histidine kinase VraS mutations linked to antibiotic resistance affect enzymatic catalysis, stability, and substrate interactions. Cagle-White B, Bhattarai S, Sunderhaus A, Scott E, Solis A, Marsh L, Catague KL, Sarkar A, Abdel Aziz MH. Arch Biochem Biophys. 2026 Feb;776:110715. doi: 10.1016/j.abb.2025.110715. Epub 2025 Dec 24. PubMed 41453699.
Backbone
  Vector backbone: pET15b
  Vector type: Bacterial Expression
Growth in bacteria
  Bacterial resistance: Ampicillin, 100 μg/mL
  Growth temperature: 37°C
  Growth strain: DH5alpha
  Copy number: High Copy
Gene/Insert
  Gene/Insert name: VraS
  Species: Staphylococcus aureus
  Mutation: D242G
  Tag / fusion protein: 6x His (N terminal on backbone)
  Cloning method: Restriction Enzyme; 5′ cloning site Nde I (unknown if destroyed); 3′ cloning site Xho I (unknown if destroyed)
  Sequencing primers: 5′ Unknown
Terms and licenses: Academic/Nonprofit Terms; Industry Terms: Not Available to Industry
How to cite: pET15-VraS - D242G was a gift from May Abdelaziz (Addgene plasmid # 206334 ; http://n2t.net/addgene:206334 ; RRID:Addgene_206334)
