[The description below was written by a language model from this plasmid's Addgene catalogue record and pLannotate feature annotations shown in this document.]
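Description:
pET15-VraS - D242G is a bacterial expression plasmid built on the pET15b backbone. It produces a D242G point mutant of VraS, a sensor histidine kinase from Staphylococcus aureus, in E. coli. The plasmid replicates from a ColE1/pMB1-type origin and is selected with ampicillin through the β-lactamase (AmpR) gene. The catalogue lists it as high copy, although the feature table also shows the rop gene and the bom region inherited from pBR322, elements usually associated with more moderate copy number. An f1 origin is present, and two tetracycline-resistance fragments are non-functional backbone remnants.

Expression is driven by a T7 promoter followed by a lac operator and the strong T7 gene 10 ribosome binding site. The cassette ends at a T7 terminator. The plasmid carries lacI, so transcription is repressed until IPTG is added, and expression requires a host that supplies T7 RNA polymerase. The insert was cloned between NdeI and XhoI, in frame with an N-terminal 6xHis tag from the backbone. The sequence annotation also detects a TEV protease site between the tag and the coding region, which would allow tag removal, though the catalogue does not mention it. The vraS annotation spans only about 790 bp and is flagged as a fragment, suggesting that a partial rather than full-length protein is encoded; the record does not state the boundaries. The automated functional text attached to that feature refers to a different two-component system and should be disregarded. The short "SET1" hit before the terminator is probably a match to backbone sequence. The associated publication examines how resistance-linked VraS mutations affect catalysis, stability and substrate interactions, which fits use of this plasmid to purify recombinant protein for biochemical study.
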