Features (pLannotate 1.2.2; 20 found; start..end, strand, type, name):
      1..19      +  promoter       T7 promoter: promoter for bacteriophage T7 RNA polymerase
     20..44      +  protein_bind   lac operator: The lac repressor binds to the lac operator to inhibit transcription in E. coli. This inhibition can be relieved by adding lactose or isopropyl-β-D-thiogalactopyranoside (IPTG). lac repressor encoded by lacI
     59..81      +  RBS            RBS: efficient ribosome binding site from bacteriophage T7 gene 10 (Olins and Rangwala, 1989)
    106..122     +  CDS            capTEV™ (fragment): composite tag for in vivo biotinylation, TEV protease cleavage, and 6xHis tagging
    139..159     +  CDS            TEV site: tobacco etch virus (TEV) protease recognition and cleavage site
    163..948     +  CDS            vraS (fragment): VRAS_STAAM - Experimental evidence at protein level: Swiss-Prot protein existence level 1. Member of the two-component regulatory system PprA/PprB involved in biofilm formation by controlling the expression of many related genes including type IVb pili major subunit flp pilin, adhesin bapA or cupE fimbriae. Modulates also quorum-sensing signal production acting on both negative and positive modulators. Functions as a heme sensor histidine kinase which is autophosphorylated at a histidine residue and transfers its phosphate group to PprB. From Staphylococcus aureus (strain Mu50 / ATCC 700699).
    974..1023    +  CDS            SET1 (fragment): solubility-enhancement tag derived from T7 phage gene 10B
   1031..1078    +  terminator     T7 terminator: transcription terminator for bacteriophage T7 RNA polymerase
   1115..1543    +  rep_origin     f1 ori (sequence partly withheld): f1 bacteriophage origin of replication; arrow indicates direction of (+) strand synthesis
   1596..1700    +  promoter       AmpR promoter: bla
   1701..2561    +  CDS            AmpR: β-lactamase; bla; confers resistance to ampicillin, carbenicillin, and related antibiotics
   2732..3320    +  rep_origin     ori: high-copy-number ColE1/pMB1/pBR322/pUC origin of replication
   3506..3645    -  misc_feature   bom: basis of mobility region from pBR322
   3747..3938    -  CDS            rop: Rop protein, which maintains plasmids at low copy number; rop
   3955..4335    +  CDS            YPB1_ECOLX: Protein predicted: Swiss-Prot protein existence level 4. From Escherichia coli.
   4407..4698    -  CDS            TcR (fragment): tetracycline efflux protein; tet; confers resistance to tetracycline
   4713..4734    -  protein_bind   CAP binding site: CAP binding activates transcription in the presence of cAMP. E. coli catabolite activator protein
   4747..5829    -  CDS            lacI: lac repressor; lacI; The lac repressor binds to the lac operator to inhibit transcription in E. coli. This inhibition can be relieved by adding lactose or isopropyl-β-D-thiogalactopyranoside (IPTG).
   5830..5907    -  promoter       lacI promoter: lacI
   5915..6194    -  CDS            TcR (fragment): tetracycline efflux protein; tet; confers resistance to tetracycline
>Addgene plasmid #206334 | pET15-VraS - D242G | addgene full sequence | sequence record 406195 | Addgene NGS Result
TAATACGACTCACTATAGGGGAATTGTGAGCGGATAACAATTCCCCTCTAGAAATAATTTTGTTTAACTT
TAAGAAGGAGATATACCATGGGCGAGCTCAGCAGCCATCATCATCATCATCACAGCAGCGGCCATATGGA
GGATCTGTACTTTCAGAGCTGCATGGAGGGTGAAACCGTGGGCATCAACGACCAGAACATCGAGATTTAC
AGCGAAACCCTGGATCTGTATCACACCCTGGTTCCGCTGAACCAGGAGCTGCACAAGCTGCGTCTGAAAA
CCCAAAACCTGACCAACGAAAACTACAACATCAACGACGTGAAGGTTAAGAAAATCATTGAGGATGAACG
TCAACGTCTGGCGCGTGAGCTGCACGACAGCGTGAGCCAGCAACTGTTCGCGGCGAGCATGATGCTGAGC
GCGATTAAGGAGACCAAACTGGAACCGCCGCTGGACCAGCAAATCCCGATTCTGGAGAAAATGGTTCAGG
ATAGCCAACTGGAAATGCGTGCGCTGCTGCTGCACCTGCGTCCGCTGGGTCTGAAGGATAAAAGCCTGGG
CGAGGGCATCAAGGACCTGGTGATTGATCTGCAGAAGAAAGTTCCGATGAAAGTGGTTCACGAAATCCAA
GGTTTCAAGGTGCCGAAAGGCATTGAGGATCACCTGTTTCGTATCACCCAGGAAGCGATTAGCAACACCC
TGCGTCACAGCAACGGTACCAAGGTGACCGTTGAACTGTTCAACAAAGACGATTACCTGCTGCTGCGTAT
CCAGGACAACGGCAAGGGCTTTAACGTTGATGAGAAACTGGAACAAAGCTATGGTCTGAAGAACATGCGT
GAGCGTGCGCTGGAAATCGGCGCGACCTTTCACATTGTGAGCCTGCCGGACAGCGGTACCCGTATTGAGG
TTAAGGCGCCGCTGAACAAAGAAGATAGCTATGACGATTAACCCGGGTCGACTCGAGGATCCGGCTGCTA
ACAAAGCCCGAAAGGAAGCTGAGTTGGCTGCTGCCACCGCTGAGCAATAACTAGCATAACCCCTTGGGGC
CTCTAAACGGGTCTTGAGGGGTTTTTTGCTGAAAGGAGGAACTATATCCGGATTGGCGAATGGG
[124 nt withheld, positions 1115-1238]
C
[91 nt withheld, positions 1240-1330]
A
[49 nt withheld, positions 1332-1380]
CCTTTGACGTTGGAGTCCACGTTCTTT
[37 nt withheld, positions 1408-1444]
ACCCTATCTCGGTCTATTCTTTTGATTTATAAGGGATTTTGCCGATTTCGGCCTATTGGTTAAAAAATGA
GCTGATTTAACAAAAATTTAACGCGAATTTTAACAAAATATTAACGCTTACAATTTAGGTGGCACTTTTC
GGGGAAATGTGCGCGGAACCCCTATTTGTTTATTTTTCTAAATACATTCAAATATGTATCCGCTCATGAG
ACAATAACCCTGATAAATGCTTCAATAATATTGAAAAAGGAAGAGTATGAGTATTCAACATTTCCGTGTC
GCCCTTATTCCCTTTTTTGCGGCATTTTGCCTTCCTGTTTTTGCTCACCCAGAAACGCTGGTGAAAGTAA
AAGATGCTGAAGATCAGTTGGGTGCACGAGTGGGTTACATCGAACTGGATCTCAACAGCGGTAAGATCCT
TGAGAGTTTTCGCCCCGAAGAACGTTTTCCAATGATGAGCACTTTTAAAGTTCTGCTATGTGGCGCGGTA
TTATCCCGTATTGACGCCGGGCAAGAGCAACTCGGTCGCCGCATACACTATTCTCAGAATGACTTGGTTG
AGTACTCACCAGTCACAGAAAAGCATCTTACGGATGGCATGACAGTAAGAGAATTATGCAGTGCTGCCAT
AACCATGAGTGATAACACTGCGGCCAACTTACTTCTGACAACGATCGGAGGACCGAAGGAGCTAACCGCT
TTTTTGCACAACATGGGGGATCATGTAACTCGCCTTGATCGTTGGGAACCGGAGCTGAATGAAGCCATAC
CAAACGACGAGCGTGACACCACGATGCCTGCAGCAATGGCAACAACGTTGCGCAAACTATTAACTGGCGA
ACTACTTACTCTAGCTTCCCGGCAACAATTAATAGACTGGATGGAGGCGGATAAAGTTGCAGGACCACTT
CTGCGCTCGGCCCTTCCGGCTGGCTGGTTTATTGCTGATAAATCTGGAGCCGGTGAGCGTGGGTCTCGCG
GTATCATTGCAGCACTGGGGCCAGATGGTAAGCCCTCCCGTATCGTAGTTATCTACACGACGGGGAGTCA
GGCAACTATGGATGAACGAAATAGACAGATCGCTGAGATAGGTGCCTCACTGATTAAGCATTGGTAACTG
TCAGACCAAGTTTACTCATATATACTTTAGATTGATTTAAAACTTCATTTTTAATTTAAAAGGATCTAGG
TGAAGATCCTTTTTGATAATCTCATGACCAAAATCCCTTAACGTGAGTTTTCGTTCCACTGAGCGTCAGA
CCCCGTAGAAAAGATCAAAGGATCTTCTTGAGATCCTTTTTTTCTGCGCGTAATCTGCTGCTTGCAAACA
AAAAAACCACCGCTACCAGCGGTGGTTTGTTTGCCGGATCAAGAGCTACCAACTCTTTTTCCGAAGGTAA
CTGGCTTCAGCAGAGCGCAGATACCAAATACTGTCCTTCTAGTGTAGCCGTAGTTAGGCCACCACTTCAA
GAACTCTGTAGCACCGCCTACATACCTCGCTCTGCTAATCCTGTTACCAGTGGCTGCTGCCAGTGGCGAT
AAGTCGTGTCTTACCGGGTTGGACTCAAGACGATAGTTACCGGATAAGGCGCAGCGGTCGGGCTGAACGG
GGGGTTCGTGCACACAGCCCAGCTTGGAGCGAACGACCTACACCGAACTGAGATACCTACAGCGTGAGCT
ATGAGAAAGCGCCACGCTTCCCGAAGGGAGAAAGGCGGACAGGTATCCGGTAAGCGGCAGGGTCGGAACA
GGAGAGCGCACGAGGGAGCTTCCAGGGGGAAACGCCTGGTATCTTTATAGTCCTGTCGGGTTTCGCCACC
TCTGACTTGAGCGTCGATTTTTGTGATGCTCGTCAGGGGGGCGGAGCCTATGGAAAAACGCCAGCAACGC
GGCCTTTTTACGGTTCCTGGCCTTTTGCTGGCCTTTTGCTCACATGTTCTTTCCTGCGTTATCCCCTGAT
TCTGTGGATAACCGTATTACCGCCTTTGAGTGAGCTGATACCGCTCGCCGCAGCCGAACGACCGAGCGCA
GCGAGTCAGTGAGCGAGGAAGCGGAAGAGCGCCTGATGCGGTATTTTCTCCTTACGCATCTGTGCGGTAT
TTCACACCGCAATGGTGCACTCTCAGTACAATCTGCTCTGATGCCGCATAGTTAAGCCAGTATACACTCC
GCTATCGCTACGTGACTGGGTCATGGCTGCGCCCCGACACCCGCCAACACCCGCTGACGCGCCCTGACGG
GCTTGTCTGCTCCCGGCATCCGCTTACAGACAAGCTGTGACCGTCTCCGGGAGCTGCATGTGTCAGAGGT
TTTCACCGTCATCACCGAAACGCGCGAGGCAGCTGCGGTAAAGCTCATCAGCGTGGTCGTGAAGCGATTC
ACAGATGTCTGCCTGTTCATCCGCGTCCAGCTCGTTGAGTTTCTCCAGAAGCGTTAATGTCTGGCTTCTG
ATAAAGCGGGCCATGTTAAGGGCGGTTTTTTCCTGTTTGGTCACTGATGCCTCCGTGTAAGGGGGATTTC
TGTTCATGGGGGTAATGATACCGATGAAACGAGAGAGGATGCTCACGATACGGGTTACTGATGATGAACA
TGCCCGGTTACTGGAACGTTGTGAGGGTAAACAACTGGCGGTATGGATGCGGCGGGACCAGAGAAAAATC
ACTCAGGGTCAATGCCAGCGCTTCGTTAATACAGATGTAGGTGTTCCACAGGGTAGCCAGCAGCATCCTG
CGATGCAGATCCGGAACATAATGGTGCAGGGCGCTGACTTCCGCGTTTCCAGACTTTACGAAACACGGAA
ACCGAAGACCATTCATGTTGTTGCTCAGGTCGCAGACGTTTTGCAGCAGCAGTCGCTTCACGTTCGCTCG
CGTATCGGTGATTCATTCTGCTAACCAGTAAGGCAACCCCGCCAGCCTAGCCGGGTCCTCAACGACAGGA
GCACGATCATGCGCACCCGTGGGGCCGCCATGCCGGCGATAATGGCCTGCTTCTCGCCGAAACGTTTGGT
GGCGGGACCAGTGACGAAGGCTTGAGCGAGGGCGTGCAAGATTCCGAATACCGCAAGCGACAGGCCGATC
ATCGTCGCGCTCCAGCGAAAGCGGTCCTCGCCGAAAATGACCCAGAGCGCTGCCGGCACCTGTCCTACGA
GTTGCATGATAAAGAAGACAGTCATAAGTGCGGCGACGATAGTCATGCCCCGCGCCCACCGGAAGGAGCT
GACTGGGTTGAAGGCTCTCAAGGGCATCGGTCGAGATCCCGGTGCCTAATGAGTGAGCTAACTTACATTA
ATTGCGTTGCGCTCACTGCCCGCTTTCCAGTCGGGAAACCTGTCGTGCCAGCTGCATTAATGAATCGGCC
AACGCGCGGGGAGAGGCGGTTTGCGTATTGGGCGCCAGGGTGGTTTTTCTTTTCACCAGTGAGACGGGCA
ACAGCTGATTGTCCTTCACCGCCTGGCCCTGAGAGAGTTGCAGCAAGCGGTCCACGCTGGTTTGCCCCAG
CAGGCGAAAATCCTGTTTGATGGTGGTTAACGGCGGGATATAACATGAGCTGTCTTCGGTATCGTCGTAT
CCCACTACCGAGATATCCGCACCAACGCGCAGCCCGGACTCGGTAATGGCGCGCATTGCGCCCAGCGCCA
TCTGATCGTTGGCAACCAGCATCGTAGTGGGAACGATGCCCTCATTCAGCATTTGCATGGTTTGTTGAAA
ACCGGACATGGCACTCCAGTCGCCTTCCCGTTCCGCTATCGGCTGAATTTGATTGCGAGTGAGATATTTA
TGCCAGCCAGCCAGACGCAGACGCGCCGAGACAGAACTTAATGGGCCCGCTAACAGCGCGATTTGCTGGT
GACCCAATGCGACCAGATGCTCCACGCCCAGTCGCGTACCGTCTTCATGGGAGAAAATAATACTGTTGAT
GGGTGTCTGGTCAGAGACATCAAGAAATAACGCCGGAACATTAGTGCAGGCAGCTTCCACAGCAATGGCA
TCCTGGTCATCCAGCGGATAGTTAATGATCAGCCCACTGACGCGTTGCGCGAGAAGATTGTGCACCGCCG
CTTTACAGGCTTCGACGCCGCTTCGTTCTACCATCGACACCACCACGCTGGCACCCAGTTGATCGGCGCG
AGATTTAATCGCCGCGACAATTTGCGACGGCGCGTGCAGGGCCAGACTGGAGGTGGCAACGCCAATCAGC
AACGACTGTTTGCCCGCCAGTTGTTGTGCCACGCGGTTGGGAATGTAATTCAGCTCCGCCATCGCCGCTT
CCACTTTTTCCCGCGTTTTCGCAGAAACGTGGCTGGCCTGGTTCACCACGCGGGAAACGGTCTGATAAGA
GACACCGGCATACTCTGCGACATCGTATAACGTTACTGGTTTCACATTCACCACCCTGAATTGACTCTCT
TCCGGGCGCTATCATGCCATACCGCGAAAGGTTTTGCGCCATTCGATGGTGTCCGGGATCTCGACGCTCT
CCCTTATGCGACTCCTGCATTAGGAAGCAGCCCAGTAGTAGGTTGAGGCCGTTGAGCACCGCCGCCGCAA
GGAATGGTGCATGCAAGGAGATGGCGCCCAACAGTCCCCCGGCCACGGGGCCTGCCACCATACCCACGCC
GAAACAAGCGCTCATGAGCCCGAAGTGGCGAGCCCGATCTTCCCCATCGGTGATGTCGGCGATATAGGCG
CCAGCAACCGCACCTGTGGCGCCGGTGATGCCGGCCACGATGCGTCCGGCGTAGAGGATCGAGATCTCGA
TCCCGCGAAAT
