>Addgene plasmid #206334 | pET15-VraS - D242G | depositor partial sequence | sequence record 402731 | insert
TCTNTCGANNGCTTCTTTCGGGCTTTGTTAGCAGCCGGATCCTCGAGTCGACCCGGGTTAATCGTCATAG
CTATCTTCCTTTGTTCAGCGGCGCCTTAACCTCAATACGGGTACCGCTGTCCGGCAGGCTCACAATGTGA
AAGGTCGCGCCGATTTCCAGCGCACGCTCACGCATGTTCTTCAGACCATAGCTTTGTTCCAGTTTCTCAT
CAACGTTAAAGCCCTTGCCGTTGTCCTGGATACGCAGCAGCAGGTAATCGTCTTTGTTGAACAGTTCAAC
GGTCACCTTGGTACCGTTGCTGTGACGCAGGGTGTTGCTAATCGCTTCCTGGGTGATACGAAACAGGTGA
TCCTCAATGCCTTTCGGCACCTTGAAACCTTGGATTTCGTGAACCACTTTCATCGGAACTTTCTTCTGCA
GATCAATCACCAGGTCCTTGATGCCCTCGCCCAGGCTTTTATCCTTCAGACCCAGCGGACGCAGGTGCAG
CAGCAGCGCACGCATTTCCAGTTGGCTATCCTGAACCATTTTCTCCAGAATCGGGATTTGCTGGTCCAGC
GGCGGTTCCAGTTTGGTCTCCTTAATCGCGCTCAGCATCATGCTCGCCGCGAACAGTTGCTGGCTCACGC
TGTCGTGCAGCTCACGCGCCAGACGTTGACGTTCATCCTCAATGATTTTCTTAACCTTCACGTCGTTGAT
GTTGTAGTTTTCGTTGGTCAGGTTTTGGGTTTTCAGACGCAGCTTGTGCAGCTCCTGGTTCAGCGGAACC
AGGGTGTGATACAGATCCAGGGTTTCGCTGTAAATCTCGATGTTCTGGTCGTTGATGCCCACGGTTTCAC
CCTCCATGCAGCTCTGAAAGTACAGATCCTCCATATGGCCGCTGCTGTGATGATGATGATGATGGCTGCT
GAGCTCGCCCATGGTATATCTCCTTCTTAAAGTTAAACAAAATTATTTCTAGAGGGGAATT
